Addgene plasmid #154047: enz.083-NMT1
Purpose: Expresses NMT1 in E. coli
Depositing lab: Christopher Voigt. Depositing organization: Massachusetts Institute of Technology. Publication: Silica Nanostructures Produced Using Diatom Peptides with Designed Post-Translational Modifications. Wallace AK, Chanut N, Voigt CA. Advanced Functional Materials 2020 10.1002/adfm.202000849.
Backbone
  Vector backbone: pAJM.029
  Backbone size w/o insert (bp): 2955
  Total vector size (bp): 5633
  Vector type: Bacterial Expression
Growth in bacteria
  Bacterial resistance: Kanamycin, 50 μg/mL
  Growth temperature: 37°C
  Growth strain: DH5alpha
  Copy number: Low Copy
Gene/Insert
  Gene/Insert name: NMT1 (N-myristoyltransferase 1) (alt name: Glycylpeptide N-tetradecanoyltransferase 1)
  Species: H. sapiens (human)
  Insert size (bp): 2673
  GenBank ID: 5633
  Entrez Gene: NMT1 (a.k.a. HsNMT1, NMT)
  Promoter: T7
  Tag / fusion protein: His, MBP (N terminal on insert)
  Cloning method: Gibson Cloning
  Sequencing primers: 5′ GAATTCGCTGCAGCTTCTAGAGTAATACG; 3′ GCTACTAGTATATAAACGCAGAAAGGCCC
Terms and licenses: Academic/Nonprofit Terms; Industry Terms: Not Available to Industry
How to cite: enz.083-NMT1 was a gift from Christopher Voigt (Addgene plasmid # 154047 ; http://n2t.net/addgene:154047 ; RRID:Addgene_154047)
