[The description below was written by a language model from this plasmid's Addgene catalogue record and pLannotate feature annotations shown in this document.]
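Description:
enz.083-NMT1 is a bacterial expression plasmid built on the pAJM.029 backbone for producing human N-myristoyltransferase 1 (NMT1, glycylpeptide N-tetradecanoyltransferase 1) in E. coli. It is maintained at low copy from a p15A origin, which is compatible with ColE1-type plasmids and so allows co-maintenance with other constructs, and it is selected with kanamycin through an aph(3')-Ia KanR cassette. The annotation also picks up short fragments resembling an RSF origin, the pBR322 bom region and a partial β-lactamase coding sequence. These appear to be backbone remnants rather than functional elements, and ampicillin resistance is not listed for the plasmid.

The expression cassette is driven by a T7 promoter, so transcription requires a host supplying T7 RNA polymerase. Between the promoter and the open reading frame lies a fragment matching the sTRSV hammerhead ribozyme, a part commonly placed there as a self-cleaving insulator that standardises the 5′ end of the transcript. The record does not state its role here. The encoded protein is a single fusion: an N-terminal His tag, a cytosolic maltose-binding protein lacking its signal sequence, a TEV protease recognition site, and then NMT1. The His and MBP modules support affinity purification, MBP typically aids solubility, and TEV cleavage can release the enzyme from its tags. Three terminators in series (rrnB T1, T7Te and a his operon terminator) close the cassette.

NMT1 attaches a myristoyl group to N-terminal glycine residues of substrate proteins. The associated publication concerns silica nanostructures made with diatom peptides carrying designed post-translational modifications, which suggests the plasmid supplies a modifying enzyme for that work.
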