Features (pLannotate 1.2.2; 14 found; start..end, strand, type, name):
     18..35      +  CDS            7xHis (fragment): 6xHis affinity tag
     48..1145    +  CDS            MBP: maltose binding protein from E. coli; malE (mutated); This version of the gene does not encode a signal sequence, so MBP will remain in the cytosol.
   1179..1199    +  CDS            TEV site: tobacco etch virus (TEV) protease recognition and cleavage site
   1200..2684    +  CDS            NMT1 (sequence withheld): NMT1_HUMAN - Also known as NMT. Experimental evidence at protein level: Swiss-Prot protein existence level 1. Adds a myristoyl group to the N-terminal glycine residue of certain cellular and viral proteins. From Homo sapiens (Human).
   2707..2778    +  terminator     rrnB T1 terminator: transcription terminator T1 from the E. coli rrnB gene
   2794..2821    +  terminator     T7Te terminator: phage T7 early transcription terminator
   2841..2898    +  terminator     his operon terminator: This putative transcriptin terminator from the E. coli his operon has a 2-bp deletion introduced during synthesis. Its efficiency has not been determined.
   3056..3871    -  CDS            KanR: aminoglycoside phosphotransferase; aph(3')-Ia; confers resistance to kanamycin in bacteria or G418 (Geneticin®) in eukaryotes
   4198..4224    +  misc_feature   bom (fragment): basis of mobility region from pBR322
   4323..4378    -  rep_origin     RSF ori (fragment): Plasmids containing the RSF 1030 origin of replication can be propagated in E. coli cells that contain additional plasmids with compatible origins.
   4466..5011    -  rep_origin     p15A ori: Plasmids containing the medium-copy-number p15A origin of replication can be propagated in E. coli cells that contain a second plasmid with the ColE1 origin.
   5177..5422    -  CDS            bla(M) (fragment): β-lactamase lacking the signal sequence; bla(M); allows cytosolic expression of β-lactamase
   5524..5542    +  promoter       T7 promoter: promoter for bacteriophage T7 RNA polymerase
   5565..5606    +  misc_RNA       sTRSV HHRz (fragment): hammerhead ribozyme from the tobacco ringspot virus satellite RNA (Khvorova et al., 2003)
>Addgene plasmid #154047 | enz.083-NMT1 | addgene full sequence | sequence record 316813 | Addgene NGS Result
GGGGACAAACTAGTATGCATCACCATCACCATCACGGCGGTAGTGGCAAAATCGAAGAAGGTAAACTGGT
AATCTGGATTAACGGCGATAAAGGCTATAACGGTCTCGCTGAAGTCGGTAAGAAATTCGAGAAAGATACC
GGAATTAAAGTCACCGTTGAGCATCCGGATAAACTGGAAGAGAAATTCCCACAGGTTGCGGCAACTGGCG
ATGGCCCTGACATTATCTTCTGGGCACACGACCGCTTTGGTGGCTACGCTCAATCTGGCCTGTTGGCTGA
AATCACCCCGGACAAAGCGTTCCAGGACAAGCTGTATCCGTTTACCTGGGATGCCGTACGTTACAACGGC
AAGCTGATTGCTTACCCGATCGCTGTTGAAGCGTTATCGCTGATTTATAACAAAGATCTGCTGCCGAACC
AGCCAAAAACCTGGGAAGAGATCCCGGCGCTGGATAAAGAACTGAAAGCGAAAGGTAAGAGCGCGCTGAT
GTTCAACCTGCAAGAACCGTACTTCACCTGGCCGCTGATTGCTGCTGACGGGGGTTATGCGTTCAAGTAT
GAAAACGGCAAGTACGACATTAAAGACGTGGGCGTGGATAACGCTGGCGCGAAAGCGGGTCTGACCTTCC
TGGTTGACCTGATTAAAAACAAACACATGAATGCAGACACCGATTACTCCATCGCAGAAGCTGCCTTTAA
TAAAGGCGAAACAGCGATGACCATCAACGGCCCGTGGGCATGGTCCAACATCGACACCAGCAAAGTGAAT
TATGGTGTAACGGTACTGCCGACCTTCAAGGGTCAACCATCCAAACCGTTCGTTGGCGTGCTGAGCGCAG
GTATTAACGCCGCCAGTCCGAACAAAGAGCTGGCGAAAGAGTTCCTCGAAAACTATCTGCTGACTGATGA
AGGTCTGGAAGCGGTTAATAAAGACAAACCGCTGGGTGCCGTAGCGCTGAAGTCTTACGAGGAAGAGTTG
GCGAAAGATCCACGTATTGCCGCCACCATGGAAAACGCCCAGAAAGGTGAAATCATGCCGAACATCCCGC
AGATGTCCGCTTTCTGGTATGCCGTGCGTACTGCGGTGATCAACGCCGCCAGCGGTCGTCAGACTGTCGA
TGAAGCCCTGAAAGACGCGCAGACTCGTATCACCAAGGAACTGGTTGCAAGTGCTAAAGAAAACCTGTAT
TTTCAGGGC
[1485 nt withheld, positions 1200-2684]
TAATAATACTAGAGCCAGGCATCAAATAAAACGAAAGGCTCAGTCGAAAGACTGGGCCTTTCGTTTTATC
TGTTGTTTGTCGGTGAACGCTCTCTACTAGAGTCACACTGGCTCACCTTCGGGTGGGCCTTTCTGCGTTT
ATATACTAGTAGCCAGTCCGGCAAAAAAGGGCAAGGTGTCACCACCCTGCCCTTTTTCTTTAAAACCGAA
AAGATTACTTCGCGTTATGCAGGCTTCCTCGCTCACTGACTCGCTGCGCTCGGTCGTTCGGCTGCGGCGA
GCGGTATCAGCTCACTCAAAGGCGGTAATCTCGAGTCCCGTCAAGTCAGCGTAATGCTCTGCCAGTGTTA
CAACCAATTAACCAATTCTGATTAGAAAAACTCATCGAGCATCAAATGAAACTGCAATTTATTCATATCA
GGATTATCAATACCATATTTTTGAAAAAGCCGTTTCTGTAATGAAGGAGAAAACTCACCGAGGCAGTTCC
ATAGGATGGCAAGATCCTGGTATCGGTCTGCGATTCCGACTCGTCCAACATCAATACAACCTATTAATTT
CCCCTCGTCAAAAATAAGGTTATCAAGTGAGAAATCACCATGAGTGACGACTGAATCCGGTGAGAATGGC
AAAAGCTTATGCATTTCTTTCCAGACTTGTTCAACAGGCCAGCCATTACGCTCGTCATCAAAATCACTCG
CATCAACCAAACCGTTATTCATTCGTGATTGCGCCTGAGCGAGACGAAATACGCGATCGCTGTTAAAAGG
ACAATTACAAACAGGAATCGAATGCAACCGGCGCAGGAACACTGCCAGCGCATCAACAATATTTTCACCT
GAATCAGGATATTCTTCTAATACCTGGAATGCTGTTTTCCCGGGGATCGCAGTGGTGAGTAACCATGCAT
CATCAGGAGTACGGATAAAATGCTTGATGGTCGGAAGAGGCATAAATTCCGTCAGCCAGTTTAGTCTGAC
CATCTCATCTGTAACATCATTGGCAACGCTACCTTTGCCATGTTTCAGAAACAACTCTGGCGCATCGGGC
TTCCCATACAATCGATAGATTGTCGCACCTGATTGCCCGACATTATCGCGAGCCCATTTATACCCATATA
AATCAGCATCCATGTTGGAATTTAATCGCGGCCTGGAGCAAGACGTTTCCCGTTGAATATGGCTCATAAC
ACCCCTTGTATTACTGTTTATGTAAGCAGACAGTTTTATTGTTCATGATGATATATTTTTATCTTGTGCA
ATGTAACATCAGAGATTTTGAGACACAACGTGGCTTTGTTGAATAAATCGAACTTTTGCTGAGTTGAAGG
ATCAGATCACGCATCTTCCCGACAACGCAGACCGTTCCGTGGCAAAGCAAAAGTTCAAAATCACCAACTG
GTCCACCTACAACAAAGCTCTCATCAACCGTGGCTCCCTCACTTTCTGGCTGGATGATGGGGCGATTCAG
GCCTGGTATGAGTCAGCAACACCTTCTTCACGAGGCAGACCTCAGCGCTAGCGGAGTGTATACTGGCTTA
CTATGTTGGCACTGATGAGGGTGTCAGTGAAGTGCTTCATGTGGCAGGAGAAAAAAGGCTGCACCGGTGC
GTCAGCAGAATATGTGATACAGGATATATTCCGCTTCCTCGCTCACTGACTCGCTACGCTCGGTCGTTCG
ACTGCGGCGAGCGGAAATGGCTTACGAACGGGGCGGAGATTTCCTGGAAGATGCCAGGAAGATACTTAAC
AGGGAAGTGAGAGGGCCGCGGCAAAGCCGTTTTTCCATAGGCTCCGCCCCCCTGACAAGCATCACGAAAT
CTGACGCTCAAATCAGTGGTGGCGAAACCCGACAGGACTATAAAGATACCAGGCGTTTCCCCCTGGCGGC
TCCCTCGTGCGCTCTCCTGTTCCTGCCTTTCGGTTTACCGGTGTCATTCCGCTGTTATGGCCGCGTTTGT
CTCATTCCACGCCTGACACTCAGTTCCGGGTAGGCAGTTCGCTCCAAGCTGGACTGTATGCACGAACCCC
CCGTTCAGTCCGACCGCTGCGCCTTATCCGGTAACTATCGTCTTGAGTCCAACCCGGAAAGACATGCAAA
AGCACCACTGGCAGCAGCCACTGGTAATTGATTTAGAGGAGTTAGTCTTGAAGTCATGCGCCGGTTAAGG
CTAAACTGAAAGGACAAGTTTTGGTGACTGCGCTCCTCCAAGCCAGTTACCTCGGTTCAAAGAGTTGGTA
GCTCAGAGAACCTTCGAAAAACCGCCCTGCAAGGCGGTTTTTTCGTTTTCAGAGCAAGAGATTACGCGCA
GACCAAAACGATCTCAAGAAGATCATCTTATTAAGGGGTCTGACGCTCAGTGGAACGAAAACTCACGTTA
AGGGATTTTGGTCATGAGATTATCAAAAAGGATCTTCACCTAGATCCTTTTAAATTAAAAATGAAGTTTT
AAATCAATCTAAAGTATATATGAGTAAACTTGGTCTGACAGTTACCAATGCTTAATCAGTGAGGCACCTA
TCTCAGCGATCTGTCTATTTCGTTCATCCATAGTTGCCTGACTCCCCGTCGTGTAGATAACTACGATACG
GGAGGGCTTACCATCTGGCCCCAGTGCTGCAATGATACCGCGAGACCCACGCTCACCGGCTCCAGATTTA
TCAGCAATAAACCAGCCAGCCGGAAGGGCCGAGCGCAGAAGTGGTCCTGCAACTTTATCCGCCTCCATCC
AGTCTATTCCATGGTGCCACCTGACGTCTAAGAAACCATTATTATCATGACATTAACCTATAAAAATAGG
TGTATCACGAGTCGCTTGAATTCGCTGCAGCTTCTAGAGTAATACGACTCACTATAGGGAGATACTAGAG
AGCTGTCAAAGGATGTGCTTTCCGGTCTGATGAGTCCGTGAGGACGAAACAGCCTCTACAAATAATTTTG
TTTAAGAAAGA
